Addgene plasmid #193466: pAF0687 Pa01_attP-mCherry donor
Purpose: Promoterless mcherry donor for Pa01
Depositing lab: Patrick Hsu. Depositing organization: University of California, Berkeley. Publication: Systematic discovery of recombinases for efficient integration of large DNA sequences into the human genome. Durrant MG, Fanton A, Tycko J, Hinks M, Chandrasekaran SS, Perry NT, Schaepe J, Du PP, Lotfy P, Bassik MC, Bintu L, Bhatt AS, Hsu PD. Nat Biotechnol. 2022 Oct 10. pii: 10.1038/s41587-022-01494-w. doi: 10.1038/s41587-022-01494-w. PubMed 36217031.
Backbone
  Vector backbone: pCB214
  Vector type: Mammalian Expression
Growth in bacteria
  Bacterial resistance: Ampicillin, 100 μg/mL
  Growth temperature: 37°C
  Growth strain: NEB Stable
  Copy number: High Copy
Gene/Insert
  Gene/Insert name: Pa01_attP
  Species: sourced from various phage and bacterial genomes, human codon-optomized
  Cloning method: Restriction Enzyme; 5′ cloning site Unknown (unknown if destroyed)
Terms and licenses: Academic/Nonprofit Terms; Industry Terms: Not Available to Industry
How to cite: pAF0687 Pa01_attP-mCherry donor was a gift from Patrick Hsu (Addgene plasmid # 193466 ; http://n2t.net/addgene:193466 ; RRID:Addgene_193466)
