[The description below was written by a language model from this plasmid's Addgene catalogue record and pLannotate feature annotations shown in this document.]
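Description:
pAF0687 Pa01_attP-mCherry donor is a small (about 3 kb) plasmid built on the pCB214 backbone and catalogued as a mammalian expression vector, although it is designed as a recombination donor rather than a self-sufficient expression construct. It is propagated in E. coli through a high-copy ColE1/pUC-type origin and selected with ampicillin via the β-lactamase gene driven by its native bla promoter.

The payload is the attP attachment site recognised by the Pa01 recombinase, placed with an mCherry coding sequence that is followed by a bovine growth hormone polyadenylation signal. The automated annotation picks up only mCherry and the poly(A) signal; the attP site itself is not annotated, though the unannotated stretch between the origin and the start of mCherry is the likely location. No eukaryotic promoter is detected upstream of mCherry, consistent with the stated purpose as a promoterless donor. The logic of such a design is that the red fluorescent reporter stays essentially silent from the free plasmid and becomes expressed only when recombinase-mediated attP × attB recombination places it downstream of a promoter at the target site, so that mCherry fluorescence reports successful integration rather than mere transfection.

The plasmid comes from a study that systematically identified recombinases from phage and bacterial genomes for efficient insertion of large DNA sequences into the human genome. It would be used alongside a separate source of the Pa01 recombinase and a matching attachment site in the recipient cells, neither of which is carried on this construct; the record does not specify the target locus or promoter used.
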