Features (pLannotate 1.2.2; 5 found; start..end, strand, type, name):
     32..136     +  promoter       AmpR promoter: bla
    137..997     +  CDS            AmpR: β-lactamase; bla; confers resistance to ampicillin, carbenicillin, and related antibiotics
   1168..1756    +  rep_origin     ori: high-copy-number ColE1/pMB1/pBR322/pUC origin of replication
   2055..2762    +  CDS            mCherry: mCherry is a basic (constitutively fluorescent) red fluorescent protein published in 2004, derived from Discosoma sp.. It is reported to be a very rapidly-maturing monomer with low acid sensitivity.
   2796..3003    +  polyA_signal   bGH poly(A) signal: bovine growth hormone polyadenylation signal
>Addgene plasmid #193466 | pAF0687 Pa01_attP-mCherry donor | addgene full sequence | sequence record 378314 | Addgene NGS Result
GACGTCAGGTGGCACTTTTCGGGGAAATGTGCGCGGAACCCCTATTTGTTTATTTTTCTAAATACATTCA
AATATGTATCCGCTCATGAGACAATAACCCTGATAAATGCTTCAATAATATTGAAAAAGGAAGAGTATGA
GTATTCAACATTTCCGTGTCGCCCTTATTCCCTTTTTTGCGGCATTTTGCCTTCCTGTTTTTGCTCACCC
AGAAACGCTGGTGAAAGTAAAAGATGCTGAAGATCAGTTGGGTGCACGAGTGGGTTACATCGAACTGGAT
CTCAACAGCGGTAAGATCCTTGAGAGTTTTCGCCCCGAAGAACGTTTTCCAATGATGAGCACTTTTAAAG
TTCTGCTATGTGGCGCGGTATTATCCCGTATTGACGCCGGGCAAGAGCAACTCGGTCGCCGCATACACTA
TTCTCAGAATGACTTGGTTGAGTACTCACCAGTCACAGAAAAGCATCTTACGGATGGCATGACAGTAAGA
GAATTATGCAGTGCTGCCATAACCATGAGTGATAACACTGCGGCCAACTTACTTCTGACAACGATCGGAG
GACCGAAGGAGCTAACCGCTTTTTTGCACAACATGGGGGATCATGTAACTCGCCTTGATCGTTGGGAACC
GGAGCTGAATGAAGCCATACCAAACGACGAGCGTGACACCACGATGCCTGTAGCAATGGCAACAACGTTG
CGCAAACTATTAACTGGCGAACTACTTACTCTAGCTTCCCGGCAACAATTAATAGACTGGATGGAGGCGG
ATAAAGTTGCAGGACCACTTCTGCGCTCGGCCCTTCCGGCTGGCTGGTTTATTGCTGATAAATCTGGAGC
CGGTGAGCGTGGGTCTCGCGGTATCATTGCAGCACTGGGGCCAGATGGTAAGCCCTCCCGTATCGTAGTT
ATCTACACGACGGGGAGTCAGGCAACTATGGATGAACGAAATAGACAGATCGCTGAGATAGGTGCCTCAC
TGATTAAGCATTGGTAACTGTCAGACCAAGTTTACTCATATATACTTTAGATTGATTTAAAACTTCATTT
TTAATTTAAAAGGATCTAGGTGAAGATCCTTTTTGATAATCTCATGACCAAAATCCCTTAACGTGAGTTT
TCGTTCCACTGAGCGTCAGACCCCGTAGAAAAGATCAAAGGATCTTCTTGAGATCCTTTTTTTCTGCGCG
TAATCTGCTGCTTGCAAACAAAAAAACCACCGCTACCAGCGGTGGTTTGTTTGCCGGATCAAGAGCTACC
AACTCTTTTTCCGAAGGTAACTGGCTTCAGCAGAGCGCAGATACCAAATACTGTTCTTCTAGTGTAGCCG
TAGTTAGGCCACCACTTCAAGAACTCTGTAGCACCGCCTACATACCTCGCTCTGCTAATCCTGTTACCAG
TGGCTGCTGCCAGTGGCGATAAGTCGTGTCTTACCGGGTTGGACTCAAGACGATAGTTACCGGATAAGGC
GCAGCGGTCGGGCTGAACGGGGGGTTCGTGCACACAGCCCAGCTTGGAGCGAACGACCTACACCGAACTG
AGATACCTACAGCGTGAGCTATGAGAAAGCGCCACGCTTCCCGAAGGGAGAAAGGCGGACAGGTATCCGG
TAAGCGGCAGGGTCGGAACAGGAGAGCGCACGAGGGAGCTTCCAGGGGGAAACGCCTGGTATCTTTATAG
TCCTGTCGGGTTTCGCCACCTCTGACTTGAGCGTCGATTTTTGTGATGCTCGTCAGGGGGGCGGAGCCTA
TGGAAAAACGCCAGCAACGCGGCCTTTTTACGGTTCCTGGCCTTTTGCTGGCCTTTTGCTCACATGTTCT
TTCCTGCGTTATCCCCTGATTCTGTGGATAACCGTATTACCGCCTTTGAGTGAGCTGATACCGCTCGCCG
CAGCCGAACGACCGAGCGCAGCGAGTCAGTGAGCGAGGAAGCGGAAGAGCGTAACGCTCTTCGAGAAAGC
AGATTCTCATATCCATCTTGAGTCTTCTTTCTCGCAAGACAACACGAAATAGACACAGTCTCTTCCCTAG
CTGTACACTGAGCCAGCCGCCACCATGGTGAGCAAGGGCGAGGAGGATAACATGGCCATCATCAAGGAGT
TCATGCGCTTCAAGGTGCACATGGAGGGCTCCGTGAACGGCCACGAGTTCGAGATCGAGGGCGAGGGCGA
GGGCCGCCCCTACGAGGGCACCCAGACCGCCAAGCTGAAGGTGACCAAGGGTGGCCCCCTGCCCTTCGCC
TGGGACATCCTGTCCCCTCAGTTCATGTACGGCTCCAAGGCCTACGTGAAGCACCCCGCCGACATCCCCG
ACTACTTGAAGCTGTCCTTCCCCGAGGGCTTCAAGTGGGAGCGCGTGATGAACTTCGAGGACGGCGGCGT
GGTGACCGTGACCCAGGACTCCTCCCTGCAGGACGGCGAGTTCATCTACAAGGTGAAGCTGCGCGGCACC
AACTTCCCCTCCGACGGCCCCGTAATGCAGAAGAAGACCATGGGCTGGGAGGCCTCCTCCGAGCGGATGT
ACCCCGAGGACGGCGCCCTGAAGGGCGAGATCAAGCAGAGGCTGAAGCTGAAGGACGGCGGCCACTACGA
CGCTGAGGTCAAGACCACCTACAAGGCCAAGAAGCCCGTGCAGCTGCCCGGCGCCTACAACGTCAACATC
AAGTTGGACATCACCTCCCACAACGAGGACTACACCATCGTGGAACAGTACGAACGCGCCGAGGGCCGCC
ACTCCACCGGCGGCATGGACGAGCTGTACAAGTAACTCGAGCTAGAGCTCGCTGATCAGCCTCGACTGTG
CCTTCTAGTTGCCAGCCATCTGTTGTTTGCCCCTCCCCCGTGCCTTCCTTGACCCTGGAAGGTGCCACTC
CCACTGTCCTTTCCTAATAAAATGAGGAAATTGCATCGCATTGTCTGAGTAGGTGTCATTCTATTCTGGG
GGGTGGGGTGGGGCAGGACAGCAAGGGGGAGGATTGGGAAGACAATAGCAGGCATGCTGGGGAC
